Addgene plasmid #104594: pCA528 CHMP2A 152-222
Purpose: Expresses C-terminal 152-222 residues of CHMP2A with non-native N-term cysteine for fluorescent labeling; Internal ID: WISP18-3
Depositing lab: Wesley Sundquist. Depositing organization: University of Utah. Publication: Comprehensive analysis of the human ESCRT-III-MIT domain interactome reveals new cofactors for cytokinetic abscission. Wenzel DM, Mackay DR, Skalicky JJ, Paine EL, Miller MS, Ullman KS, Sundquist WI. Elife. 2022 Sep 15;11:e77779. doi: 10.7554/eLife.77779. PubMed 36107470.
Backbone
  Vector backbone: pCA528
  Backbone size w/o insert (bp): 5597
  Total vector size (bp): 5814
  Vector type: Bacterial Expression
Growth in bacteria
  Bacterial resistance: Kanamycin, 50 μg/mL
  Growth temperature: 37°C
  Growth strain: DH5alpha
  Copy number: Unknown
Gene/Insert
  Gene/Insert name: CHMP2A residues 152-222
  Species: H. sapiens (human)
  Insert size (bp): 222
  Mutation: Contains nonnative Gly-Cys for fluorescent labeling
  Entrez Gene: CHMP2A (a.k.a. BC-2, BC2, CHMP2, VPS2, VPS2A)
  Promoter: T7
  Tag / fusion protein: His-SUMO (N terminal on insert)
  Cloning method: Restriction Enzyme; 5′ cloning site BsaI (destroyed during cloning); 3′ cloning site BamHI (not destroyed)
  Sequencing primers: 5′ T7 forward; 3′ T7 term
Terms and licenses: Academic/Nonprofit Terms; Industry Terms: Not Available to Industry
Depositor comments: Read the preprint on bioRxiv: https://www.biorxiv.org/content/10.1101/2022.02.09.477148v1
How to cite: pCA528 CHMP2A 152-222 was a gift from Wesley Sundquist (Addgene plasmid # 104594 ; http://n2t.net/addgene:104594 ; RRID:Addgene_104594)
