[The description below was written by a language model from this plasmid's Addgene catalogue record and pLannotate feature annotations shown in this document.]
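Description:
pCA528 CHMP2A 152-222 is a bacterial expression plasmid of about 5.8 kb built on the pCA528 backbone, a pET-style T7 vector. It replicates in E. coli from a ColE1/pMB1-type origin accompanied by the pBR322 bom region and the rop gene, which moderates copy number. Selection is by kanamycin through an aph(3')-Ia aminoglycoside phosphotransferase gene. An f1 phage origin is also present, and short remnants of a tetracycline resistance gene are backbone leftovers rather than functional markers.

The payload is a 222 bp fragment of human CHMP2A encoding the C-terminal residues 152-222, preceded by a non-native Gly-Cys that provides a unique N-terminal cysteine for attaching a fluorescent dye. It is fused downstream of a His-SUMO tag. The feature table annotates the yeast SMT3-derived SUMO module immediately after the T7 gene 10 ribosome binding site, with the unannotated gap after SUMO corresponding to the CHMP2A insert. The N-terminal His tag itself was not called by the annotation. A His-tag fragment and a gene 10B-derived fragment detected just before the T7 terminator lie downstream of the insert, and the record does not say whether they are translated. Transcription runs from a T7 promoter controlled by an adjacent lac operator, with lacI carried on the plasmid, so expression is IPTG-inducible in hosts that supply T7 RNA polymerase.

SUMO fusions are generally used to aid solubility and affinity purification and can be removed with a SUMO-specific protease. The associated work surveyed interactions between human ESCRT-III proteins and MIT domains, which suggests the labelled CHMP2A tail served as a fluorescent binding probe, although the record does not specify the assay.
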