Features (pLannotate 1.2.2; 19 found; start..end, strand, type, name):
     12..440     +  rep_origin     f1 ori (sequence partly withheld): f1 bacteriophage origin of replication; arrow indicates direction of (+) strand synthesis
    493..550     +  promoter       AmpR promoter (fragment): bla
    559..1374    -  CDS            KanR: aminoglycoside phosphotransferase; aph(3')-Ia; confers resistance to kanamycin in bacteria or G418 (Geneticin®) in eukaryotes
   1496..2084    +  rep_origin     ori: high-copy-number ColE1/pMB1/pBR322/pUC origin of replication
   2270..2409    -  misc_feature   bom: basis of mobility region from pBR322
   2511..2702    -  CDS            rop: Rop protein, which maintains plasmids at low copy number; rop
   2719..3099    +  CDS            YPB1_ECOLX: Protein predicted: Swiss-Prot protein existence level 4. From Escherichia coli.
   3171..3462    -  CDS            TcR (fragment): tetracycline efflux protein; tet; confers resistance to tetracycline
   3477..3498    -  protein_bind   CAP binding site: CAP binding activates transcription in the presence of cAMP. E. coli catabolite activator protein
   3511..4593    -  CDS            lacI: lac repressor; lacI; The lac repressor binds to the lac operator to inhibit transcription in E. coli. This inhibition can be relieved by adding lactose or isopropyl-β-D-thiogalactopyranoside (IPTG).
   4594..4671    -  promoter       lacI promoter: lacI
   4679..4958    -  CDS            TcR (fragment): tetracycline efflux protein; tet; confers resistance to tetracycline
   4980..4998    +  promoter       T7 promoter: promoter for bacteriophage T7 RNA polymerase
   4999..5023    +  protein_bind   lac operator: The lac repressor binds to the lac operator to inhibit transcription in E. coli. This inhibition can be relieved by adding lactose or isopropyl-β-D-thiogalactopyranoside (IPTG). lac repressor encoded by lacI
   5038..5060    +  RBS            RBS: efficient ribosome binding site from bacteriophage T7 gene 10 (Olins and Rangwala, 1989)
   5095..5385    +  CDS            SUMO: cleavable ubiquitin-like protein tag; S. cerevisiae SMT3 (truncated)
   5654..5671    +  CDS            9xHis (fragment): 9xHis affinity tag
   5681..5730    +  CDS            SET1 (fragment): solubility-enhancement tag derived from T7 phage gene 10B
   5738..5785    +  terminator     T7 terminator: transcription terminator for bacteriophage T7 RNA polymerase
>Addgene plasmid #104594 | pCA528 CHMP2A 152-222 | addgene full sequence | sequence record 245144 | Addgene NGS Result
TGGCGAATGGG
[124 nt withheld, positions 12-135]
C
[91 nt withheld, positions 137-227]
A
[49 nt withheld, positions 229-277]
CCTTTGACGTTGGAGTCCACGTTCTTT
[37 nt withheld, positions 305-341]
ACCCTATCTCGGTCTATTCTTTTGATTTATAAGGGATTTTGCCGATTTCGGCCTATTGGTTAAAAAATGA
GCTGATTTAACAAAAATTTAACGCGAATTTTAACAAAATATTAACGCTTACAATTTAGGTGGCACTTTTC
GGGGAAATGTGCGCGGAACCCCTATTTGTTTATTTTTCTAAATACATTCAAATATGTATCCGCTCATGAA
TTAATTCTTAGAAAAACTCATCGAGCATCAAATGAAACTGCAATTTATTCATATCAGGATTATCAATACC
ATATTTTTGAAAAAGCCGTTTCTGTAATGAAGGAGAAAACTCACCGAGGCAGTTCCATAGGATGGCAAGA
TCCTGGTATCGGTCTGCGATTCCGACTCGTCCAACATCAATACAACCTATTAATTTCCCCTCGTCAAAAA
TAAGGTTATCAAGTGAGAAATCACCATGAGTGACGACTGAATCCGGTGAGAATGGCAAAAGTTTATGCAT
TTCTTTCCAGACTTGTTCAACAGGCCAGCCATTACGCTCGTCATCAAAATCACTCGCATCAACCAAACCG
TTATTCATTCGTGATTGCGCCTGAGCGAGACGAAATACGCGATCGCTGTTAAAAGGACAATTACAAACAG
GAATCGAATGCAACCGGCGCAGGAACACTGCCAGCGCATCAACAATATTTTCACCTGAATCAGGATATTC
TTCTAATACCTGGAATGCTGTTTTCCCGGGGATCGCAGTGGTGAGTAACCATGCATCATCAGGAGTACGG
ATAAAATGCTTGATGGTCGGAAGAGGCATAAATTCCGTCAGCCAGTTTAGTCTGACCATCTCATCTGTAA
CATCATTGGCAACGCTACCTTTGCCATGTTTCAGAAACAACTCTGGCGCATCGGGCTTCCCATACAATCG
ATAGATTGTCGCACCTGATTGCCCGACATTATCGCGAGCCCATTTATACCCATATAAATCAGCATCCATG
TTGGAATTTAATCGCGGCCTAGAGCAAGACGTTTCCCGTTGAATATGGCTCATAACACCCCTTGTATTAC
TGTTTATGTAAGCAGACAGTTTTATTGTTCATGACCAAAATCCCTTAACGTGAGTTTTCGTTCCACTGAG
CGTCAGACCCCGTAGAAAAGATCAAAGGATCTTCTTGAGATCCTTTTTTTCTGCGCGTAATCTGCTGCTT
GCAAACAAAAAAACCACCGCTACCAGCGGTGGTTTGTTTGCCGGATCAAGAGCTACCAACTCTTTTTCCG
AAGGTAACTGGCTTCAGCAGAGCGCAGATACCAAATACTGTCCTTCTAGTGTAGCCGTAGTTAGGCCACC
ACTTCAAGAACTCTGTAGCACCGCCTACATACCTCGCTCTGCTAATCCTGTTACCAGTGGCTGCTGCCAG
TGGCGATAAGTCGTGTCTTACCGGGTTGGACTCAAGACGATAGTTACCGGATAAGGCGCAGCGGTCGGGC
TGAACGGGGGGTTCGTGCACACAGCCCAGCTTGGAGCGAACGACCTACACCGAACTGAGATACCTACAGC
GTGAGCTATGAGAAAGCGCCACGCTTCCCGAAGGGAGAAAGGCGGACAGGTATCCGGTAAGCGGCAGGGT
CGGAACAGGAGAGCGCACGAGGGAGCTTCCAGGGGGAAACGCCTGGTATCTTTATAGTCCTGTCGGGTTT
CGCCACCTCTGACTTGAGCGTCGATTTTTGTGATGCTCGTCAGGGGGGCGGAGCCTATGGAAAAACGCCA
GCAACGCGGCCTTTTTACGGTTCCTGGCCTTTTGCTGGCCTTTTGCTCACATGTTCTTTCCTGCGTTATC
CCCTGATTCTGTGGATAACCGTATTACCGCCTTTGAGTGAGCTGATACCGCTCGCCGCAGCCGAACGACC
GAGCGCAGCGAGTCAGTGAGCGAGGAAGCGGAAGAGCGCCTGATGCGGTATTTTCTCCTTACGCATCTGT
GCGGTATTTCACACCGCAATGGTGCACTCTCAGTACAATCTGCTCTGATGCCGCATAGTTAAGCCAGTAT
ACACTCCGCTATCGCTACGTGACTGGGTCATGGCTGCGCCCCGACACCCGCCAACACCCGCTGACGCGCC
CTGACGGGCTTGTCTGCTCCCGGCATCCGCTTACAGACAAGCTGTGACCGTCTCCGGGAGCTGCATGTGT
CAGAGGTTTTCACCGTCATCACCGAAACGCGCGAGGCAGCTGCGGTAAAGCTCATCAGCGTGGTCGTGAA
GCGATTCACAGATGTCTGCCTGTTCATCCGCGTCCAGCTCGTTGAGTTTCTCCAGAAGCGTTAATGTCTG
GCTTCTGATAAAGCGGGCCATGTTAAGGGCGGTTTTTTCCTGTTTGGTCACTGATGCCTCCGTGTAAGGG
GGATTTCTGTTCATGGGGGTAATGATACCGATGAAACGAGAGAGGATGCTCACGATACGGGTTACTGATG
ATGAACATGCCCGGTTACTGGAACGTTGTGAGGGTAAACAACTGGCGGTATGGATGCGGCGGGACCAGAG
AAAAATCACTCAGGGTCAATGCCAGCGCTTCGTTAATACAGATGTAGGTGTTCCACAGGGTAGCCAGCAG
CATCCTGCGATGCAGATCCGGAACATAATGGTGCAGGGCGCTGACTTCCGCGTTTCCAGACTTTACGAAA
CACGGAAACCGAAGACCATTCATGTTGTTGCTCAGGTCGCAGACGTTTTGCAGCAGCAGTCGCTTCACGT
TCGCTCGCGTATCGGTGATTCATTCTGCTAACCAGTAAGGCAACCCCGCCAGCCTAGCCGGGTCCTCAAC
GACAGGAGCACGATCATGCGCACCCGTGGGGCCGCCATGCCGGCGATAATGGCCTGCTTCTCGCCGAAAC
GTTTGGTGGCGGGACCAGTGACGAAGGCTTGAGCGAGGGCGTGCAAGATTCCGAATACCGCAAGCGACAG
GCCGATCATCGTCGCGCTCCAGCGAAAGCGGTCCTCGCCGAAAATGACCCAGAGCGCTGCCGGCACCTGT
CCTACGAGTTGCATGATAAAGAAGACAGTCATAAGTGCGGCGACGATAGTCATGCCCCGCGCCCACCGGA
AGGAGCTGACTGGGTTGAAGGCTCTCAAGGGCATCGGTCGAGATCCCGGTGCCTAATGAGTGAGCTAACT
TACATTAATTGCGTTGCGCTCACTGCCCGCTTTCCAGTCGGGAAACCTGTCGTGCCAGCTGCATTAATGA
ATCGGCCAACGCGCGGGGAGAGGCGGTTTGCGTATTGGGCGCCAGGGTGGTTTTTCTTTTCACCAGTGAG
ACGGGCAACAGCTGATTGCCCTTCACCGCCTGGCCCTGAGAGAGTTGCAGCAAGCGGTCCACGCTGGTTT
GCCCCAGCAGGCGAAAATCCTGTTTGATGGTGGTTAACGGCGGGATATAACATGAGCTGTCTTCGGTATC
GTCGTATCCCACTACCGAGATATCCGCACCAACGCGCAGCCCGGACTCGGTAATGGCGCGCATTGCGCCC
AGCGCCATCTGATCGTTGGCAACCAGCATCGCAGTGGGAACGATGCCCTCATTCAGCATTTGCATGGTTT
GTTGAAAACCGGACATGGCACTCCAGTCGCCTTCCCGTTCCGCTATCGGCTGAATTTGATTGCGAGTGAG
ATATTTATGCCAGCCAGCCAGACGCAGACGCGCCGAGACAGAACTTAATGGGCCCGCTAACAGCGCGATT
TGCTGGTGACCCAATGCGACCAGATGCTCCACGCCCAGTCGCGTACCGTCTTCATGGGAGAAAATAATAC
TGTTGATGGGTGTCTGGTCAGAGACATCAAGAAATAACGCCGGAACATTAGTGCAGGCAGCTTCCACAGC
AATGGCATCCTGGTCATCCAGCGGATAGTTAATGATCAGCCCACTGACGCGTTGCGCGAGAAGATTGTGC
ACCGCCGCTTTACAGGCTTCGACGCCGCTTCGTTCTACCATCGACACCACCACGCTGGCACCCAGTTGAT
CGGCGCGAGATTTAATCGCCGCGACAATTTGCGACGGCGCGTGCAGGGCCAGACTGGAGGTGGCAACGCC
AATCAGCAACGACTGTTTGCCCGCCAGTTGTTGTGCCACGCGGTTGGGAATGTAATTCAGCTCCGCCATC
GCCGCTTCCACTTTTTCCCGCGTTTTCGCAGAAACGTGGCTGGCCTGGTTCACCACGCGGGAAACGGTCT
GATAAGAGACACCGGCATACTCTGCGACATCGTATAACGTTACTGGTTTCACATTCACCACCCTGAATTG
ACTCTCTTCCGGGCGCTATCATGCCATACCGCGAAAGGTTTTGCGCCATTCGATGGTGTCCGGGATCTCG
ACGCTCTCCCTTATGCGACTCCTGCATTAGGAAGCAGCCCAGTAGTAGGTTGAGGCCGTTGAGCACCGCC
GCCGCAAGGAATGGTGCATGCAAGGAGATGGCGCCCAACAGTCCCCCGGCCACGGGGCCTGCCACCATAC
CCACGCCGAAACAAGCGCTCATGAGCCCGAAGTGGCGAGCCCGATCTTCCCCATCGGTGATGTCGGCGAT
ATAGGCGCCAGCAACCGCACCTGTGGCGCCGGTGATGCCGGCCACGATGCGTCCGGCGTAGAGGATCGAG
ATCTCGATCCCGCGAAATTAATACGACTCACTATAGGGGAATTGTGAGCGGATAACAATTCCCCTCTAGA
AATAATTTTGTTTAACTTTAAGAAGGAGATATACATATGGGTCATCACCATCATCACCATGGTTCGGACT
CAGAAGTCAATCAAGAAGCTAAGCCAGAGGTCAAGCCAGAAGTCAAGCCTGAGACTCACATCAATTTAAA
GGTGTCCGATGGATCTTCAGAGATCTTCTTCAAGATCAAAAAGACCACTCCTTTAAGAAGGCTGATGGAA
GCGTTCGCTAAAAGACAGGGTAAGGAAATGGACTCCTTAAGATTCTTGTACGACGGTATTAGAATTCAAG
CTGATCAGACCCCTGAAGATTTGGACATGGAGGATAACGATATTATTGAGGCTCACAGAGAACAGATTGG
TGGTGGTTGCGGTGATGAGGAAGACGAGGAAGAAAGTGATGCTGTGGTGTCCCAGGTTCTGGATGAGCTG
GGACTTAGCCTAACAGATGAGCTGTCGAACCTCCCCTCAACTGGGGGCTCGCTTAGTGTGGCTGCTGGTG
GGAAAAAAGCAGAGGCCGCAGCCTCAGCCCTAGCTGATGCTGATGCAGACCTGGAGGAACGGCTTAAGAA
CCTGCGGAGGGACTGAGGATCCGAATTCGAGCTCCGTCGACAAGCTTGCGGCCGCACTCGAGCACCACCA
CCACCACCACTGAGATCCGGCTGCTAACAAAGCCCGAAAGGAAGCTGAGTTGGCTGCTGCCACCGCTGAG
CAATAACTAGCATAACCCCTTGGGGCCTCTAAACGGGTCTTGAGGGGTTTTTTGCTGAAAGGAGGAACTA
TATCCGGAT
